Addgene plasmid #246946: NanoLuc-A AND T-SpyTag
Purpose: Expresses multifunctional construct for AND-gated release of NanoLuciferase (NanoLuc) from materials in response to sortase eSrtA(2A9) AND TEV treatment. Contains a SpyTag for material tethering.
Depositing lab: Cole DeForest. Depositing organization: University of Washington. Publication: Boolean Logic-Based Controlled Release of Bioactive Proteins with Diversified Inputs. Ross ML, Gharios R, Kottantharayil S, Li A, DeForest CA. Angew Chem Int Ed Engl. 2025 Nov 10:e19925. doi: 10.1002/anie.202519925. PubMed 41211854.
Backbone
  Vector backbone: pET 29b (+)
  Vector type: Bacterial Expression
Growth in bacteria
  Bacterial resistance: Kanamycin, 50 μg/mL
  Growth temperature: 37°C
  Growth strain: DH5alpha
  Copy number: High Copy
Gene/Insert
  Gene/Insert name: Please see depositor comments below
  Species: Synthetic
  Tag / fusion protein: 6x His tag, SsrA (C terminal on insert)
  Cloning method: Restriction Enzyme; 5′ cloning site Unknown (unknown if destroyed)
Terms and licenses: Academic/Nonprofit Terms; Industry Terms: Not Available to Industry
Depositor comments: Full gene insert: MGSS-CfaC-GGS(x3)-2A9c-GGS(x3)-NanoLuc-GGS(x3)-TEVc-GGS(x3)-SpyTag-GGS(x3)-6xHis-GGS(x3)-CfaN-SsrA
How to cite: NanoLuc-A AND T-SpyTag was a gift from Cole DeForest (Addgene plasmid # 246946 ; http://n2t.net/addgene:246946 ; RRID:Addgene_246946)
