[The description below was written by a language model from this plasmid's Addgene catalogue record and pLannotate feature annotations shown in this document.]
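Description:
NanoLuc-A AND T-SpyTag is a bacterial expression plasmid built on the pET-29b(+) backbone for producing a synthetic, multifunctional fusion protein in E. coli. It is selected with kanamycin through the aph(3')-Ia KanR gene and replicates from a ColE1/pBR322-type origin. The annotation also detects the bom and rop elements, although the catalogue lists the plasmid as high copy. An f1 origin is present as well. Expression runs from a T7 promoter with an adjacent lac operator, the T7 gene 10 ribosome binding site and a T7 terminator. A plasmid-borne lacI gene supplies the repressor, so transcription depends on T7 RNA polymerase in the host and is inducible with IPTG.

According to the depositor, the open reading frame reads, from N to C terminus: a short MGSS leader, CfaC, a recognition sequence for the sortase eSrtA(2A9), NanoLuc, a TEV protease site, SpyTag, a 6xHis tag, CfaN and a C-terminal SsrA tag, with repeated GGS linkers between modules. CfaC and CfaN are the two halves of the Cfa split intein. Placing them at opposite ends of one chain is an arrangement generally used to splice the intervening segment into a cyclic protein, though the record does not spell this out. In such a ring, NanoLuc would be joined to the SpyTag anchor by two arms, one with the sortase site and one with the TEV site, which fits the stated AND logic: luciferase is released from a material only after both enzymes have acted.

The automated annotation recovers the luciferase, the TEV site and a dnaE-type N-intein. It also shows a downstream His segment that probably derives from the backbone. SpyTag, CfaC and the sortase motif are not annotated.
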