Features (pLannotate 1.2.2; 21 found; start..end, strand, type, name):
     12..467     +  rep_origin     f1 ori (sequence partly withheld): f1 bacteriophage origin of replication; arrow indicates direction of (+) strand synthesis
    494..551     +  promoter       AmpR promoter (fragment): bla
    560..1375    -  CDS            KanR: aminoglycoside phosphotransferase; aph(3')-Ia; confers resistance to kanamycin in bacteria or G418 (Geneticin®) in eukaryotes
   1497..2085    +  rep_origin     ori: high-copy-number ColE1/pMB1/pBR322/pUC origin of replication
   2271..2413    -  misc_feature   bom: basis of mobility region from pBR322
   2515..2706    -  CDS            rop: Rop protein, which maintains plasmids at low copy number; rop
   2723..3103    +  CDS            YPB1_ECOLX: Protein predicted: Swiss-Prot protein existence level 4. From Escherichia coli.
   3175..3466    -  CDS            TcR (fragment): tetracycline efflux protein; tet; confers resistance to tetracycline
   3481..3502    -  protein_bind   CAP binding site: CAP binding activates transcription in the presence of cAMP. E. coli catabolite activator protein
   3515..4597    -  CDS            lacI: lac repressor; lacI; The lac repressor binds to the lac operator to inhibit transcription in E. coli. This inhibition can be relieved by adding lactose or isopropyl-β-D-thiogalactopyranoside (IPTG).
   4598..4675    -  promoter       lacI promoter: lacI
   4683..4962    -  CDS            TcR (fragment): tetracycline efflux protein; tet; confers resistance to tetracycline
   4988..5006    +  promoter       T7 promoter: promoter for bacteriophage T7 RNA polymerase
   5007..5031    +  protein_bind   lac operator: The lac repressor binds to the lac operator to inhibit transcription in E. coli. This inhibition can be relieved by adding lactose or isopropyl-β-D-thiogalactopyranoside (IPTG). lac repressor encoded by lacI
   5046..5068    +  RBS            RBS: efficient ribosome binding site from bacteriophage T7 gene 10 (Olins and Rangwala, 1989)
   5274..5780    +  CDS            LUCI_OPLGR (fragment): Experimental evidence at protein level: Swiss-Prot protein existence level 1. Catalytic subunit of oplophorus-luciferin 2-monooxygenase. Oxidoreductase that converts coelenterazine (the oplophorus luciferin) to coelenteramide under emission of blue light with a maximum at 454 nm. Is also active with bisdeoxycoelenterazine. From Oplophorus gracilirostris (Luminous shrimp).
   5808..5825    +  CDS            TEV site (fragment): tobacco etch virus (TEV) protease recognition and cleavage site
   5967..6257    +  CDS            dnaE-N (fragment): DPO3A_SYNY3 - Experimental evidence at protein level: Swiss-Prot protein existence level 1. DNA polymerase III is a complex, multichain enzyme responsible for most of the replicative synthesis in bacteria. This DNA polymerase also exhibits 3' to 5' exonuclease activity. The alpha chain is the DNA polymerase (By similarity). From Synechocystis sp. (strain PCC 6803 / Kazusa).
   6321..6338    +  CDS            9xHis (fragment): 9xHis affinity tag
   6348..6397    +  CDS            SET1 (fragment): solubility-enhancement tag derived from T7 phage gene 10B
   6405..6452    +  terminator     T7 terminator: transcription terminator for bacteriophage T7 RNA polymerase
>Addgene plasmid #246946 | NanoLuc-A AND T-SpyTag | addgene full sequence | sequence record 489552 | Addgene NGS Result
TGGCGAATGGG
[124 nt withheld, positions 12-135]
C
[91 nt withheld, positions 137-227]
A
[49 nt withheld, positions 229-277]
CCTTTGACGTTGGAGTCCACGTTCTTT
[37 nt withheld, positions 305-341]
ACCCTATCTCGGTCTATTCTTTTGATTTATAAGGGATTTTGCCGATTTCGGCCTATTGGTTAAAAAATGA
GCTGATTTAACAAAAATTTAACGCGAATTTTAACAAAATATTAACGTTTACAATTTCAGGTGGCACTTTT
CGGGGAAATGTGCGCGGAACCCCTATTTGTTTATTTTTCTAAATACATTCAAATATGTATCCGCTCATGA
ATTAATTCTTAGAAAAACTCATCGAGCATCAAATGAAACTGCAATTTATTCATATCAGGATTATCAATAC
CATATTTTTGAAAAAGCCGTTTCTGTAATGAAGGAGAAAACTCACCGAGGCAGTTCCATAGGATGGCAAG
ATCCTGGTATCGGTCTGCGATTCCGACTCGTCCAACATCAATACAACCTATTAATTTCCCCTCGTCAAAA
ATAAGGTTATCAAGTGAGAAATCACCATGAGTGACGACTGAATCCGGTGAGAATGGCAAAAGTTTATGCA
TTTCTTTCCAGACTTGTTCAACAGGCCAGCCATTACGCTCGTCATCAAAATCACTCGCATCAACCAAACC
GTTATTCATTCGTGATTGCGCCTGAGCGAGACGAAATACGCGATCGCTGTTAAAAGGACAATTACAAACA
GGAATCGAATGCAACCGGCGCAGGAACACTGCCAGCGCATCAACAATATTTTCACCTGAATCAGGATATT
CTTCTAATACCTGGAATGCTGTTTTCCCGGGGATCGCAGTGGTGAGTAACCATGCATCATCAGGAGTACG
GATAAAATGCTTGATGGTCGGAAGAGGCATAAATTCCGTCAGCCAGTTTAGTCTGACCATCTCATCTGTA
ACATCATTGGCAACGCTACCTTTGCCATGTTTCAGAAACAACTCTGGCGCATCGGGCTTCCCATACAATC
GATAGATTGTCGCACCTGATTGCCCGACATTATCGCGAGCCCATTTATACCCATATAAATCAGCATCCAT
GTTGGAATTTAATCGCGGCCTAGAGCAAGACGTTTCCCGTTGAATATGGCTCATAACACCCCTTGTATTA
CTGTTTATGTAAGCAGACAGTTTTATTGTTCATGACCAAAATCCCTTAACGTGAGTTTTCGTTCCACTGA
GCGTCAGACCCCGTAGAAAAGATCAAAGGATCTTCTTGAGATCCTTTTTTTCTGCGCGTAATCTGCTGCT
TGCAAACAAAAAAACCACCGCTACCAGCGGTGGTTTGTTTGCCGGATCAAGAGCTACCAACTCTTTTTCC
GAAGGTAACTGGCTTCAGCAGAGCGCAGATACCAAATACTGTCCTTCTAGTGTAGCCGTAGTTAGGCCAC
CACTTCAAGAACTCTGTAGCACCGCCTACATACCTCGCTCTGCTAATCCTGTTACCAGTGGCTGCTGCCA
GTGGCGATAAGTCGTGTCTTACCGGGTTGGACTCAAGACGATAGTTACCGGATAAGGCGCAGCGGTCGGG
CTGAACGGGGGGTTCGTGCACACAGCCCAGCTTGGAGCGAACGACCTACACCGAACTGAGATACCTACAG
CGTGAGCTATGAGAAAGCGCCACGCTTCCCGAAGGGAGAAAGGCGGACAGGTATCCGGTAAGCGGCAGGG
TCGGAACAGGAGAGCGCACGAGGGAGCTTCCAGGGGGAAACGCCTGGTATCTTTATAGTCCTGTCGGGTT
TCGCCACCTCTGACTTGAGCGTCGATTTTTGTGATGCTCGTCAGGGGGGCGGAGCCTATGGAAAAACGCC
AGCAACGCGGCCTTTTTACGGTTCCTGGCCTTTTGCTGGCCTTTTGCTCACATGTTCTTTCCTGCGTTAT
CCCCTGATTCTGTGGATAACCGTATTACCGCCTTTGAGTGAGCTGATACCGCTCGCCGCAGCCGAACGAC
CGAGCGCAGCGAGTCAGTGAGCGAGGAAGCGGAAGAGCGCCTGATGCGGTATTTTCTCCTTACGCATCTG
TGCGGTATTTCACACCGCATATATGGTGCACTCTCAGTACAATCTGCTCTGATGCCGCATAGTTAAGCCA
GTATACACTCCGCTATCGCTACGTGACTGGGTCATGGCTGCGCCCCGACACCCGCCAACACCCGCTGACG
CGCCCTGACGGGCTTGTCTGCTCCCGGCATCCGCTTACAGACAAGCTGTGACCGTCTCCGGGAGCTGCAT
GTGTCAGAGGTTTTCACCGTCATCACCGAAACGCGCGAGGCAGCTGCGGTAAAGCTCATCAGCGTGGTCG
TGAAGCGATTCACAGATGTCTGCCTGTTCATCCGCGTCCAGCTCGTTGAGTTTCTCCAGAAGCGTTAATG
TCTGGCTTCTGATAAAGCGGGCCATGTTAAGGGCGGTTTTTTCCTGTTTGGTCACTGATGCCTCCGTGTA
AGGGGGATTTCTGTTCATGGGGGTAATGATACCGATGAAACGAGAGAGGATGCTCACGATACGGGTTACT
GATGATGAACATGCCCGGTTACTGGAACGTTGTGAGGGTAAACAACTGGCGGTATGGATGCGGCGGGACC
AGAGAAAAATCACTCAGGGTCAATGCCAGCGCTTCGTTAATACAGATGTAGGTGTTCCACAGGGTAGCCA
GCAGCATCCTGCGATGCAGATCCGGAACATAATGGTGCAGGGCGCTGACTTCCGCGTTTCCAGACTTTAC
GAAACACGGAAACCGAAGACCATTCATGTTGTTGCTCAGGTCGCAGACGTTTTGCAGCAGCAGTCGCTTC
ACGTTCGCTCGCGTATCGGTGATTCATTCTGCTAACCAGTAAGGCAACCCCGCCAGCCTAGCCGGGTCCT
CAACGACAGGAGCACGATCATGCGCACCCGTGGGGCCGCCATGCCGGCGATAATGGCCTGCTTCTCGCCG
AAACGTTTGGTGGCGGGACCAGTGACGAAGGCTTGAGCGAGGGCGTGCAAGATTCCGAATACCGCAAGCG
ACAGGCCGATCATCGTCGCGCTCCAGCGAAAGCGGTCCTCGCCGAAAATGACCCAGAGCGCTGCCGGCAC
CTGTCCTACGAGTTGCATGATAAAGAAGACAGTCATAAGTGCGGCGACGATAGTCATGCCCCGCGCCCAC
CGGAAGGAGCTGACTGGGTTGAAGGCTCTCAAGGGCATCGGTCGAGATCCCGGTGCCTAATGAGTGAGCT
AACTTACATTAATTGCGTTGCGCTCACTGCCCGCTTTCCAGTCGGGAAACCTGTCGTGCCAGCTGCATTA
ATGAATCGGCCAACGCGCGGGGAGAGGCGGTTTGCGTATTGGGCGCCAGGGTGGTTTTTCTTTTCACCAG
TGAGACGGGCAACAGCTGATTGCCCTTCACCGCCTGGCCCTGAGAGAGTTGCAGCAAGCGGTCCACGCTG
GTTTGCCCCAGCAGGCGAAAATCCTGTTTGATGGTGGTTAACGGCGGGATATAACATGAGCTGTCTTCGG
TATCGTCGTATCCCACTACCGAGATGTCCGCACCAACGCGCAGCCCGGACTCGGTAATGGCGCGCATTGC
GCCCAGCGCCATCTGATCGTTGGCAACCAGCATCGCAGTGGGAACGATGCCCTCATTCAGCATTTGCATG
GTTTGTTGAAAACCGGACATGGCACTCCAGTCGCCTTCCCGTTCCGCTATCGGCTGAATTTGATTGCGAG
TGAGATATTTATGCCAGCCAGCCAGACGCAGACGCGCCGAGACAGAACTTAATGGGCCCGCTAACAGCGC
GATTTGCTGGTGACCCAATGCGACCAGATGCTCCACGCCCAGTCGCGTACCGTCTTCATGGGAGAAAATA
ATACTGTTGATGGGTGTCTGGTCAGAGACATCAAGAAATAACGCCGGAACATTAGTGCAGGCAGCTTCCA
CAGCAATGGCATCCTGGTCATCCAGCGGATAGTTAATGATCAGCCCACTGACGCGTTGCGCGAGAAGATT
GTGCACCGCCGCTTTACAGGCTTCGACGCCGCTTCGTTCTACCATCGACACCACCACGCTGGCACCCAGT
TGATCGGCGCGAGATTTAATCGCCGCGACAATTTGCGACGGCGCGTGCAGGGCCAGACTGGAGGTGGCAA
CGCCAATCAGCAACGACTGTTTGCCCGCCAGTTGTTGTGCCACGCGGTTGGGAATGTAATTCAGCTCCGC
CATCGCCGCTTCCACTTTTTCCCGCGTTTTCGCAGAAACGTGGCTGGCCTGGTTCACCACGCGGGAAACG
GTCTGATAAGAGACACCGGCATACTCTGCGACATCGTATAACGTTACTGGTTTCACATTCACCACCCTGA
ATTGACTCTCTTCCGGGCGCTATCATGCCATACCGCGAAAGGTTTTGCGCCATTCGATGGTGTCCGGGAT
CTCGACGCTCTCCCTTATGCGACTCCTGCATTAGGAAGCAGCCCAGTAGTAGGTTGAGGCCGTTGAGCAC
CGCCGCCGCAAGGAATGGTGCATGCAAGGAGATGGCGCCCAACAGTCCCCCGGCCACGGGGCCTGCCACC
ATACCCACGCCGAAACAAGCGCTCATGAGCCCGAAGTGGCGAGCCCGATCTTCCCCATCGGTGATGTCGG
CGATATAGGCGCCAGCAACCGCACCTGTGGCGCCGGTGATGCCGGCCACGATGCGTCCGGCGTAGAGGAT
CGAGATCGATCTCGATCCCGCGAAATTAATACGACTCACTATAGGGGAATTGTGAGCGGATAACAATTCC
CCTCTAGAAATAATTTTGTTTAACTTTAAGAAGGAGATATACATATGGGAAGTTCAGTAAAAATTATAAG
CAGGAAGAGCCTGGGCACACAGAACGTGTACGACATCGGCGTCGAGAAGGATCACAACTTTCTGCTGAAG
AACGGTTTGGTAGCCAGCAATTGTTTTAACGGCGGGTCTGGCGGTTCTGGCGGCAGCCTGGCTGAAACCG
GCGGCGGCAGCGGCGGTTCCGGTGGCAGCGTTTTCACGCTGGAGGATTTTGTTGGTGACTGGCGCCAGAC
CGCAGGTTATAACTTGGATCAGGTCCTGGAACAAGGTGGTGTGTCCAGCTTGTTCCAAAACTTGGGCGTG
AGCGTCACTCCGATTCAACGTATTGTGCTGTCAGGCGAAAATGGCTTAAAGATCGACATCCACGTGATCA
TCCCGTACGAGGGTCTGAGCGGTGATCAAATGGGTCAGATTGAAAAGATTTTCAAGGTTGTTTACCCGGT
TGACGACCATCACTTTAAAGTTATCCTGCATTATGGTACCTTGGTTATCGACGGTGTTACTCCGAATATG
ATTGATTACTTTGGTCGTCCGTACGAGGGCATCGCCGTATTCGATGGTAAAAAAATCACCGTGACGGGTA
CCTTATGGAATGGAAACAAAATTATTGACGAGCGTCTTATCAACCCGGATGGTTCCCTCCTGTTTCGTGT
TACGATCAATGGCGTCACCGGTTGGCGTCTTTGCGAACGTATCCTGGCGGGTGGCAGCGGTGGCTCCGGC
GGTTCGGAAAACCTGTACTTCCAGAGCGGGGGCTCCGGTGGGTCGGGTGGTTCTGCACATATTGTGATGG
TTGATGCGTATAAACCGACCAAAGGTGGTTCCGGGGGTAGCGGGGGCAGCCATCACCATCACCACCACGG
CGGTTCCGGTGGCAGCGGCGGATCTGCGGAATATTGTTTGAGCTATGACACCGAAATCTTGACCGTGGAA
TACGGCTTTCTGCCTATTGGCAAAATCGTGGAAGAACGCATCGAGTGCACCGTGTATACCGTGGATAAGA
ACGGCTTCGTGTACACCCAGCCGATTGCGCAGTGGCATAATCGTGGTGAGCAAGAAGTTTTCGAGTACTG
CTTGGAGGACGGTAGCATTATTCGTGCTACCAAGGACCACAAATTCATGACGACCGATGGTCAAATGCTG
CCAATCGACGAGATCTTCGAGCGCGGTCTGGACCTGAAGCAGGTTGACGGCCTGCCGGCAGCTAATGATG
AGAACTATGCGCTGGCGGCGTAACTCGAGCACCACCACCACCACCACTGAGATCCGGCTGCTAACAAAGC
CCGAAAGGAAGCTGAGTTGGCTGCTGCCACCGCTGAGCAATAACTAGCATAACCCCTTGGGGCCTCTAAA
CGGGTCTTGAGGGGTTTTTTGCTGAAAGGAGGAACTATATCCGGAT
